>Addgene plasmid #174995 | pMSR:MSMEG_1341:Dendra | addgene full sequence | sequence record 345864 | Addgene NGS Result
GCCGCTCTGTGCGGAGACCTGGGCACCAGCCCCGCCGCCGCCAGGAGCATTGCCGTTCCCGCCAGAAATC
TAGACGGTGACCACAACGCGCCCGCTTTGATCGGGGACGTCGAAATATTGGATCGTCGGCACCGTCACGG
CCGTGGGAGGCGGCACGATCCGCGACGTGATGATCGGCCGCATCCCCACGGTGCTGCGCAGTGAGCTCTA
CGCCATCCCGGCGTTGATCTGTGCGTTCGCACGCACAGGCCCGGTGTGAGAAGGGTCTCTGACGAGCGGG
AGAACTCCCTATCAGTGATAGAGTTTGTCCTCCCTATCAGTGATAGATAGGCTTAAGGAGTAATACGACT
CACTATAGGGAGAAGGAGGCCATTATGGCTCTGCGTGAGTTCAGTTCGGTCAAGGTCGGGGACACCCTGC
CGGAAAGAGTCATCACGCTGACTCGCGGAGATCTGGTCAACTACGCCGGCGTCTCCGGCGACCTCAACCC
GATCCACTGGGACGACGAGATCGCCAAGCAGGTCGGTCTCGACACCGCGATCGCACACGGCATGCTGACC
ATGGGCCTCGGCGGCGGCTACGTCACCTCCTGGGTGGGCGACCCCGCCGCGGTCACCGAGTACAACGTGC
GGTTCACCGCCGTGGTGCCGGTTCCCAACGACGGTGTCGGCGCGGAGATCACCTTCAACGGCCGGGTCAA
GTCCGTCGATGCCGAGGAGAAGCTGGTCACCATCGCGATCTCGGCCACCGCCGGCGGCAAGAAGATCTTC
GGGCGCGCCGTCGCCACCGCACGACTCGCCAAGCTTGGTGCGGCCGCGGGCAACACGCCTGGCATCAATC
TGATCAAGGAGGACATGCGTGTCAAGGTGCATATGGAGGGCAACGTGAACGGTCACGCCTTCGTGATCGA
GGGGGAGGGTAAGGGTAAGCCTTACGAAGGGACCCAGACCGCCAACCTCACCGTCAAGGAGGGCGCCCCT
CTCCCATTCTCGTACGATATCCTCACTACCGCGGTGCATTACGGGAACCGCGTGTTCACCAAGTACCCCG
AGGATATCCCTGACTACTTCAAGCAGAGCTTCCCGGAGGGATACTCCTGGGAGCGGACGATGACCTTCGA
AGACAAGGGTATCTGTACGATCCGCAGCGACATCTCGCTGGAAGGGGACTGTTTCTTCCAGAACGTCCGT
TTCAAGGGGACCAACTTTCCGCCGAACGGCCCGGTCATGCAGAAGAAGACCCTCAAGTGGGAGCCGAGCA
CGGAGAAGCTGCACGTTCGGGACGGCCTCCTGGTCGGCAACATCAACATGGCGCTGCTGCTGGAAGGCGG
CGGCCACTACCTATGCGACTTCAAGACCACGTACAAAGCGAAGAAGGTCGTCCAGCTGCCCGACGCGCAC
TTCGTGGACCACCGCATCGAAATCCTGGGGAACGATTCGGACTACAACAAGGTCAAGTTGTACGAGCACG
CTGTGGCACGCTATAGCCCGCTCCCGTCGCAGGTCTGGTTCGAAGGCGGCGGCGGGGAGAACCTGTATTT
CCAGGACTACAAGGACGACGACGACAAGTGATTTAAATAACCCCTTGGGGCCTCTAAACGGGTCTTGAGG
GGTTTTTTGTTAACTAGCGTACGATCGAATTCCTGCAGCTCACGGTAACTGATGCCGTATTTGCAGTACC
AGCGTACGGCCCACAGAATGATGTCACGCTGAAAATGCCGGCCTTTGAATGGGTTCATGTGCAGCTCCAT
CAGCAAAAGGGGATGATAAGTTTATCACCACCGACTATTTGCAACAGTGCCGTTGATCGTGCTATGATCG
ACTGATGTCATCAGCGGTGGAGTGCAATGTCGTGCAATACGAATGGCGAAAAGCCGAGCTCATCGGTCAG
CTTCTCAACCTTGGGGTTACCCCCGGCGGTGTGCTGCTGGTCCACAGCTCCTTCCGTAGCGTCCGGCCCC
TCGAAGATGGGCCACTTGGACTGATCGAGGCCCTGCGTGCTACGCTGGGTCCGGGAGGGACGCTCGTCAT
GCCCTCGTGGTCAGGTCTGGACGACGAGCCGTTCGATCCTGCCACGTCGCCCGTTACACCGGACCTTGGA
GTTGTCTCTGACACATTCTGGCGCCTGCCAAATGTAAAGCGCAGCGCCCATCCATTTGCCTTTGCGGCAG
CGGGGCCACAGGCAGAGCAGATCATCTCTGATCCATTGCCCCTGCCACCTTACTCGCCTGCAAGCCCGGT
CGCCCGTGTCCATGAACTCGATGGGCAGGTACTTCTCCTCGGCGTGGGACACGATGCCAACACGACGCTG
CATCTTGCCGAGTTGATGGCAAAGGTTCCCTATGGGGTGCCGAGACACTGCACCATTCTTCAGGATGGCA
AGTTGGTACGCGTCGATTATCTCGAGAATGACCACTGCTGTGAGCGCTTTGCCTTGGCGGACAGGTGGCT
CAAGGAGAAGAGCCTTCAGAAGGAAGGTCCAGTCGGTCATGCCTTTGCTCGGTTGATCCGCTCCCGCGAC
ATTGTGGCGACAGCCCTGGGTCAACTGGGCCGAGATCCGTTGATCTTCCTGCATCCGCCAGAGGCGGGAT
GCGAAGAATGCGATGCCGCTCGCCAGTCGATTGGCTGAGCTCATGAGCGGAGAACGAGATGACGTTGGAG
GGGCAAGGTCGCGCTGATTGCTGGGGCAACACGGGGGATCCACTAGTTCCATGAGCGTCAGACCCCGTAG
AAAAGATCAAAGGATCTTCTTGAGATCCTTTTTTTCTGCGCGTAATCTGCTGCTTGCAAACAAAAAAACC
ACCGCTACCAGCGGTGGTTTGTTTGCCGGATCAAGAGCTACCAACTCTTTTTCCGAAGGTAACTGGCTTC
AGCAGAGCGCAGATACCAAATACTGTCCTTCTAGTGTAGCCGTAGTTAGGCCACCACTTCAAGAACTCTG
TAGCACCGCCTACATACCTCGCTCTGCTAATCCTGTTACCAGTGGCTGCTGCCAGTGGCGATAAGTCGTG
TCTTACCGGGTTGGACTCAAGACGATAGTTACCGGATAAGGCGCAGCGGTCGGGCTGAACGGGGGGTTCG
TGCACACAGCCCAGCTTGGAGCGAACGACCTACACCGAACTGAGATACCTACAGCGTGAGCTATGAGAAA
GCGCCACGCTTCCCGAGGGGAGAAAGGCGGACAGGTATCCGGTAAGCGGCAGGGTCGGAACAGGAGAGCG
CACGAGGGAGCTTCCAGGGGGAAACGCCTGGTATCTTTATAGTCCTGTCGGGTTTCGCCACCTCTGACTT
GAGCGTCGATTTTTGTGATGCTCGTCAGGGGGGCGGAGCCTATGGAAAAACGCCAGCAACGCGGCCTTTT
TACGGTTCCTGGCCTTTTGCTGGCCTTTTGCTCACATGTTCTTTCCTGCGTTATCCCCTGATTCTGTGGA
TAACCGTATTACCGCCTTTGAGTGAGCTGATACCGCTCGCCGCAGCCGAACGACCGAGCGCAACGCGTGC
GGCCGCGGTACCCGGGGATCCTCTAGAGTCGACCACCAAGGGCACCATCTCTGCTTGGGCCACCCCGTTG
GCCGCAGCCAGCTCGCTGAGAGCCGTGAACGACAGGGCGAACGCCAGCCCGCCGACGGCGAGGGTTCCGA
CCGCTGCAACTCCCGGTGCAACCTTGTCCCGGTCTATTCTCTTCACTGCACCAGCTCCAATCTGGTGTGA
ATGCCCCTCGTCTGTTCGCGCAGGCGGGGGGCTCTATTCGTTTGTCAGCATCGAAAGTAGCCAGATCAGG
GATGCGTTGCAACCGCGTATGCCCAGGTCAGAAGAGTCGCACAAGAGTTGCAGACCCCTGGAAAGAAAAA
TGGCCAGAGGGCGAAAACACCCTCTGACCAGCGGAGCGGGCGACGGGAATCGAACCCGCGTAGCTAGTTT
GGAAGAATGGGTGTCTGCCGACCACATATGGGCCGGTCAAGATAGGTTTTTACCCCCTCTCGGCTGCATC
CTCTAAGTGGAAAGAAATTGCAGGTCGTAGAAGCGCGTTGAAGCCTGAGAGTTGCACAGGAGTTGCAACC
CGGTAGCCTTGTTCACGACGAGAGGAGACCTAGTTGGCACGTCGCGGATGGGGATCGCTGAAGACTCAGC
GCAGCGGGAGGATCCAAGCCTCATACGTCAACCCGCAGGACGGTGTGAGGTACTACGCGCTGCAGACCTA
CGACAACAAGATGGACGCCGAAGCCTGGCTCGCGGGCGAGAAGCGGCTCATCGAGATGGAGACCTGGACC
CCTCCACAGGACCGGGCGAAGAAGGCAGCCGCCAGCGCCATCACGCTGGAGGAGTACACCCGGAAGTGGC
TCGTGGAGCGCGACCTCGCAGACGGCACCAGGGATCTGTACAGCGGGCACGCGGAGCGCCGCATCTACCC
GGTGCTAGGTGAAGTGGCGGTCACAGAGATGACGCCAGCTCTGGTGCGTGCGTGGTGGGCCGGGATGGGT
AGGAAGCACCCGACTGCCCGCCGGCATGCCTACAACGTCCTCCGGGCGGTGATGAACACAGCGGTCGAGG
ACAAGCTGATCGCAGAGAACCCGTGCCGGATCGAGCAGAAGGCAGCCGATGAGCGCGACGTAGAGGCGCT
GACGCCTGAGGAGCTGGACATCGTCGCCGCTGAGATCTTCGAGCACTACCGGATCGCGGCATACATCCTG
GCGTGGACGAGCCTCCGGTTCGGAGAGCTGATCGAGCTTCGCCGCAAGGACATCGTGGACGACGGCATGA
CGATGAAGCTCCGGGTGCGCCGTGGCGCTTCCCGCGTGGGGAACAAGATCGTCGTTGGCAACGCCAAGAC
CGTCCGGTCGAAGCGTCCTGTGACGGTTCCGCCTCACGTCGCGGAGATGATCCGAGCGCACATGAAGGAC
CGTACGAAGATGAACAAGGGCCCCGAGGCATTCCTGGTGACCACGACGCAGGGCAACCGGCTGTCGAAGT
CCGCGTTCACCAAGTCGCTGAAGCGTGGCTACGCCAAGATCGGTCGGCCGGAACTCCGCATCCACGACCT
CCGCGCTGTCGGCGCTACGTTCGCCGCTCAGGCAGGTGCGACGACCAAGGAGCTGATGGCCCGTCTCGGT
CACACGACTCCTAGGATGGCGATGAAGTACCAGATGGCGTCTGAGGCCCGCGACGAGGCTATCGCTGAGG
CGATGTCCAAGCTGGCCAAGACCTCCTGAAACGCAAAAAGCCCCCCTCCCAAGGACACTGAGTCCTAAAG
AGGGGGGTTTCTTGTCAGTACGCGAAGAACCACGCCTGGCCGCGAGCGCCAGCACC
Features (pLannotate 1.2.2; 13 found; start..end, strand, type, name):
    122..226     +  CDS            Y4104_STRCO (fragment): Protein inferred from homology: Swiss-Prot protein existence level 3. From Streptomyces coelicolor (strain ATCC BAA-471 / A3(2) / M145).
    284..303     +  promoter       tight TRE promoter (fragment): Tet-responsive promoter PTight, consisting of seven tet operator sequences followed by the minimal CMV promoter
    310..327     +  promoter       tight TRE promoter (fragment): Tet-responsive promoter PTight, consisting of seven tet operator sequences followed by the minimal CMV promoter
    341..359     +  promoter       T7 promoter: promoter for bacteriophage T7 RNA polymerase
    822..1508    +  CDS            Dendra2: Dendra2 is a photoconvertible green fluorescent protein published in 2006, derived from Dendronephthya sp.. It has high acid sensitivity.
   1548..1568    +  CDS            FLAG (fragment): FLAG® epitope tag, followed by an enterokinase cleavage site
   1577..1619    +  terminator     T7 terminator (fragment): transcription terminator for bacteriophage T7 RNA polymerase
   1825..2625    +  CDS            ApmR: aminoglycoside 3-N-acetyltransferase type IV ; aac(3)IV; confers resistance to apramycin (Paget and Davies, 1996)
   2692..2709    -  misc_feature   MCS (fragment): pBluescript multiple cloning site
   2750..3338    +  rep_origin     ori: high-copy-number ColE1/pMB1/pBR322/pUC origin of replication
   3506..3534    +  misc_feature   MCS (fragment): pUC18/19 multiple cloning site
   4094..5206    +  CDS            33: VINT_BPML5 - Also known as int. Protein inferred from homology: Swiss-Prot protein existence level 3. Integrase is necessary for integration of the phage into the host genome by site-specific recombination. From Mycobacterium phage L5 (Mycobacteriophage L5).
   5268..66      -  CDS            32 (fragment) (across the origin): VG32_BPML5 - Protein predicted: Swiss-Prot protein existence level 4. From Mycobacterium phage L5 (Mycobacteriophage L5).
