[The description below was written by a language model from this plasmid's Addgene catalogue record and pLannotate feature annotations shown in this document.]
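Description:
pMSR:MSMEG_1341:Dendra is an integrating mycobacterial expression plasmid built on the pMSR:Dendra backbone, one of a set of constructs from a systems-level resource for Mycobacterium smegmatis genes. It is propagated in E. coli as a high-copy plasmid through a ColE1/pUC-type origin and is selected with apramycin through the aac(3)IV acetyltransferase gene (ApmR), a marker that also works in mycobacteria. The plasmid has no annotated mycobacterial replication origin. Instead it carries the mycobacteriophage L5 integrase gene, with a fragment of the adjacent L5 gene 32. The integrase mediates site-specific recombination into the L5 attachment site of the host chromosome, giving a stable single-copy insertion. The attachment site itself is not annotated in the feature table.

The payload is the M. smegmatis open reading frame MSMEG_1341, inserted by ligation-independent cloning. It is fused at its C terminus, through a Gly-Ala linker, to the green-to-red photoconvertible fluorescent protein Dendra2 and then a single FLAG epitope. The insert is not annotated, but it presumably occupies the unannotated region between the promoter elements and Dendra2. Expression in mycobacteria is driven by the pmycTetO promoter. The two short hits labelled as tight TRE promoter fragments most likely reflect its tet operator sequences rather than any mammalian element. A T7 promoter just downstream, paired with a T7 terminator fragment after the FLAG tag, allows the same fusion to be expressed in E. coli strains that supply T7 RNA polymerase. The stated purpose is simply a C-terminal fluorescent fusion, which suits imaging of the protein in live mycobacteria, while the FLAG tag allows antibody-based detection or purification. The record does not state the function of MSMEG_1341.
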