Addgene plasmid #174995: pMSR:MSMEG_1341:Dendra
Purpose: C-term fluorescent fusion
Depositing lab: Keith Derbyshire & Joseph Wade. Depositing organization: Wadsworth Center, New York State Department of Health. Publication: A Mycobacterial Systems Resource for the Research Community. Judd JA, Canestrari J, Clark R, Joseph A, Lapierre P, Lasek-Nesselquist E, Mir M, Palumbo M, Smith C, Stone M, Upadhyay A, Wirth SE, Dedrick RM, Meier CG, Russell DA, Dills A, Dove E, Kester J, Wolf ID, Zhu J, Rubin ER, Fortune S, Hatfull GF, Gray TA, Wade JT, Derbyshire KM. mBio. 2021 Mar 2;12(2). pii: mBio.02401-20. doi: 10.1128/mBio.02401-20. PubMed 33653882.
Backbone
  Vector backbone: pMSR:Dendra
  Vector type: Bacterial Expression ; Integrating Mycobacterial Expression Vector attL5. T7 expression in E. coli
Growth in bacteria
  Bacterial resistance: Apramycin, 25 μg/mL
  Growth temperature: 37°C
  Growth strain: DH5alpha
  Copy number: High Copy
Gene/Insert
  Gene/Insert name: MSMEG_1341
  Species: M. smegmatis
  Promoter: pmycTetO
  Tag / fusion protein: Gly-Ala Linker/Dendra2/1x Flag Tag (C terminal on insert)
  Cloning method: Ligation Independent Cloning
  Sequencing primers: 5′ TGATAGAGTTTGTCCTCCCTATCAG; 3′ TCCATATGCACCTTGACACG
Resource information
  A portion of this plasmid was derived from a plasmid made by: CP000480.1
Terms and licenses: Academic/Nonprofit Terms; Industry Terms: Not Available to Industry
Depositor comments: 5' cloning site: AseI (destroyed), 3' cloning site: HindIII (not destroyed)
How to cite: pMSR:MSMEG_1341:Dendra was a gift from Keith Derbyshire & Joseph Wade (Addgene plasmid # 174995 ; http://n2t.net/addgene:174995 ; RRID:Addgene_174995)
