>Addgene plasmid #174995 | pMSR:MSMEG_1341:Dendra | depositor partial sequence | sequence record 339389 | partial
ATGGCTCTGCGTGAGTTCAGTTCGGTCAAGGTCGGGGACACCCTGCCGGAAAGAGTCATCACGCTGACTC
GCGGAGATCTGGTCAACTACGCCGGCGTCTCCGGCGACCTCAACCCGATCCACTGGGACGACGAGATCGC
CAAGCAGGTCGGTCTCGACACCGCGATCGCACACGGCATGCTGACCATGGGCCTCGGCGGCGGCTACGTC
ACCTCCTGGGTGGGCGACCCCGCCGCGGTCACCGAGTACAACGTGCGGTTCACCGCCGTGGTGCCGGTTC
CCAACGACGGTGTCGGCGCGGAGATCACCTTCAACGGCCGGGTCAAGTCCGTCGATGCCGAGGAGAAGCT
GGTCACCATCGCGATCTCGGCCACCGCCGGCGGCAAGAAGATCTTCGGGCGCGCCGTCGCCACCGCACGA
CTCGCC
